>Addgene plasmid #39423 | TAL2063 | depositor partial sequence | sequence record 49725 | TAL2063 sequence 1538 bps
GAACCTGACCCCAGACCAGGTAGTCGCAATCGCGTCACATGACGGGGGAAAGCAAGCCCTGGAAACCGTG
CAAAGGTTGTTGCCGGTCCTTTGTCAAGACCACGGCCTTACACCGGAGCAAGTCGTGGCCATTGCATCCC
ACGACGGTGGCAAACAGGCTCTTGAGACGGTTCAGAGACTTCTCCCAGTTCTCTGTCAAGCCCACGGGCT
GACTCCCGATCAAGTTGTAGCGATTGCGTCCAACGGTGGAGGGAAACAAGCATTGGAGACTGTCCAACGG
CTCCTTCCCGTGTTGTGTCAAGCCCACGGTTTGACGCCTGCACAAGTGGTCGCCATCGCCTCGAATGGCG
GCGGTAAGCAGGCGCTGGAAACAGTACAGCGCCTGCTGCCTGTACTGTGCCAGGATCATGGACTGACCCC
AGACCAGGTAGTCGCAATCGCGAACAATAATGGGGGAAAGCAAGCCCTGGAAACCGTGCAAAGGTTGTTG
CCGGTCCTTTGTCAAGACCACGGCCTTACACCGGAGCAAGTCGTGGCCATTGCAAGCAACATCGGTGGCA
AACAGGCTCTTGAGACGGTTCAGAGACTTCTCCCAGTTCTCTGTCAAGCCCACGGGCTGACTCCCGATCA
AGTTGTAGCGATTGCGTCGAACATTGGAGGGAAACAAGCATTGGAGACTGTCCAACGGCTCCTTCCCGTG
TTGTGTCAAGCCCACGGTTTGACGCCTGCACAAGTGGTCGCCATCGCCAACAACAACGGCGGTAAGCAGG
CGCTGGAAACAGTACAGCGCCTGCTGCCTGTACTGTGCCAGGATCATGGACTGACCCCAGACCAGGTAGT
CGCAATCGCGTCGAACATTGGGGGAAAGCAAGCCCTGGAAACCGTGCAAAGGTTGTTGCCGGTCCTTTGT
CAAGACCACGGCCTTACACCGGAGCAAGTCGTGGCCATTGCAAGCAACATCGGTGGCAAACAGGCTCTTG
AGACGGTTCAGAGACTTCTCCCAGTTCTCTGTCAAGCCCACGGGCTGACTCCCGATCAAGTTGTAGCGAT
TGCGAATAACAATGGAGGGAAACAAGCATTGGAGACTGTCCAACGGCTCCTTCCCGTGTTGTGTCAAGCC
CACGGTTTGACGCCTGCACAAGTGGTCGCCATCGCCTCCAATATTGGCGGTAAGCAGGCGCTGGAAACAG
TACAGCGCCTGCTGCCTGTACTGTGCCAGGATCATGGACTGACCCCAGACCAGGTAGTCGCAATCGCGTC
AAACGGAGGGGGAAAGCAAGCCCTGGAAACCGTGCAAAGGTTGTTGCCGGTCCTTTGTCAAGACCACGGC
CTTACACCGGAGCAAGTCGTGGCCATTGCAAATAATAACGGTGGCAAACAGGCTCTTGAGACGGTTCAGA
GACTTCTCCCAGTTCTCTGTCAAGCCCACGGGCTGACTCCCGATCAAGTTGTAGCGATTGCGAATAACAA
TGGAGGGAAACAAGCATTGGAGACTGTCCAACGGCTCCTTCCCGTGTTGTGTCAAGCCCACGGTCTGA
