>Addgene plasmid #39423 | TAL2063 | addgene partial sequence | sequence record 52887 | JDS-TALEN-F 5'-TAGGGGTCGGTAAACAGTGG-3'
GCGCTGCTGACTGTGGCGGGTGAGCTTAGGGGGCCTCCGCTCCAGCTCGACACCGGGCAGCTGCTGAAGA
TCGCGAAGAGAGGGGGAGTAACAGCGGTAGAGGCAGTGCACGCCTGGCGCAATGCGCTCACCGGGGCCCC
CTTGAACCTGACCCCAGACCAGGTAGTCGCAATCGCGTCACATGACGGGGGAAAGCAAGCCCTGGAAACC
GTGCAAAGGTTGTTGCCGGTCCTTTGTCAAGACCACGGCCTTACACCGGAGCAAGTCGTGGCCATTGCAT
CCCACGACGGTGGCAAACAGGCTCTTGAGACGGTTCAGAGACTTCTCCCAGTTCTCTGTCAAGCCCACGG
GCTGACTCCCGATCAAGTTGTAGCGATTGCGTCCAACGGTGGAGGGAAACAAGCATTGGAGACTGTCCAA
CGGCTCCTTCCCGTGTTGTGTCAAGCCCACGGTTTGACGCCTGCACAAGTGGTCGCCATCGCCTCGAATG
GCGGCGGTAAGCAGGCGCTGGAAACAGTACAGCGCCTGCTGCCTGTACTGTGCCAGGATCATGGACTGAC
CCCAGACCAGGTAGTCGCAATCGCGAACAATAATGGGGGAAAGCAAGCCCTGGAAACCGTGCAAAGGTTG
TTGCCGGTCCTTTGTCAAGACCACGGCCTTACACCGGAGCAAGTCGTGGCCATTGCAAGCAACATCGGTG
GCAAACAGGCTCTTGAGACGGTTCAGAGACTTCTCCCAGTTCTCTGTCAAGCCCACGGGCTGACTCCCGA
TCAAGTTGTAGCGATTGCGTCGAACATTGGAGGGAAACAAGCATTGGAGACTGTCCAACGGCTCCTTCCC
GTGTTGTGTCAAGCCCACGGTTTGACGCCTGCACAAGTGGTCGCCATCGCCAACAACAACGGCGGTAAGC
AGGCGCTGGAAACAGTACAGCGCCTG
