[The description below was written by a language model from this plasmid's Addgene catalogue record.]
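Description:
TAL2063 is a mammalian expression plasmid encoding the right-hand monomer of a TALE nuclease pair directed against the eGFP coding sequence (eGFP-TALEN-33-Right). It is built on the JDS78 backbone (about 6.4 kb without insert), one of a family of TALEN expression vectors designed to receive assembled TALE repeat arrays. The plasmid is maintained in E. coli at high copy under ampicillin selection. The record provides no feature table, so the replication origin and other backbone elements are not itemised.

The roughly 1.5 kb insert is the array of TALE repeats that specifies DNA recognition. It was cloned between BsmBI sites that were destroyed in the process, as is typical for type IIS enzyme cloning that leaves a seamless in-frame junction. The backbone supplies the flanking parts of the fusion protein: an N-terminal 3xFLAG tag for detection and a C-terminal wild-type FokI cleavage domain. Expression in mammalian cells is driven by the CMV promoter, and the vector type also lists T7, which suggests a T7 promoter is available for in vitro transcription of TALEN mRNA. Because FokI cleaves as a dimer, this construct is meant to be used with the matching left-hand TALEN, so that the two monomers bind opposite half-sites and create a double-strand break in the spacer between them.

The plasmid comes from work on high-throughput FLASH assembly of TALENs, and an eGFP-targeting nuclease of this kind is suited to reporter-disruption assays of nuclease activity. The species field lists human although the target is eGFP. The depositor notes that the repetitive TALE array is prone to recombination and recommends verifying plasmid integrity by diagnostic digest before use.
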