Addgene plasmid #39423: TAL2063
Depositing lab: Keith Joung. Depositing organization: Massachusetts General Hospital. Publication: FLASH assembly of TALENs for high-throughput genome editing. Reyon D, Tsai SQ, Khayter C, Foden JA, Sander JD, Joung JK. Nat Biotechnol. 2012 Apr 8. doi: 10.1038/nbt.2170. PubMed 22484455.
Backbone
  Vector backbone: JDS78
  Backbone manufacturer: Joung lab (Addgene Plasmid # 32290)
  Backbone size w/o insert (bp): 6447
  Vector type: Mammalian Expression ; T7
Growth in bacteria
  Bacterial resistance: Ampicillin, 100 μg/mL
  Growth temperature: 37°C
  Growth strain: XL1 Blue
  Copy number: High Copy
Gene/Insert
  Gene/Insert name: eGFP-TALEN-33-Right
  Species: H. sapiens (human)
  Insert size (bp): 1538
  Promoter: CMV
  Tag / fusion protein: 3X Flag (N terminal on backbone); WT FOKI (C terminal on backbone)
  Cloning method: Restriction Enzyme; 5′ cloning site BsmBI (destroyed during cloning); 3′ cloning site BsmBI (destroyed during cloning)
  Sequencing primers: 5′ CMV-F
Terms and licenses: Academic/Nonprofit Terms; Industry Terms: Not Available to Industry
Depositor comments: Target binding site: TCCTTGAAGAAGATGGT To reduce the chance of recombination in this plasmid, do not grow in liquid culture for more than 12-14 hours. It is strongly recommended that users perform a diagnostic digest to verify this plasmid prior to use. For example, a double digest of the plasmid with BamHI and KpnI should result in two bands at 2.2kb and 5.8kb
How to cite: TAL2063 was a gift from Keith Joung (Addgene plasmid # 39423 ; http://n2t.net/addgene:39423 ; RRID:Addgene_39423)
